Addgene plasmid #168646: pDONR223 MERS-CoV ORF5_stop
Purpose: Gateway-compatible Entry vector
Depositing lab: Fritz Roth. Depositing organization: Sinai Health System. Publication: A resource of human coronavirus protein-coding sequences in a flexible, multipurpose Gateway Entry clone collection. Weller B, Lin CW, Pogoutse O, Sauer M, Marin-de la Rosa N, Strobel A, Young V, Knapp JJ, Rayhan A, Falter C, Kim DK, Roth FP, Falter-Braun P. G3 (Bethesda). 2023 Jul 5;13(7):jkad105. doi: 10.1093/g3journal/jkad105. PubMed 37267226.
Backbone
  Vector backbone: pDONR223
  Backbone manufacturer: Rual et al, Genome Res. 14:2128-2135, 2004.
  Backbone size w/o insert (bp): 5005
  Vector type: Other
Growth in bacteria
  Bacterial resistance: Spectinomycin, 50 μg/mL
  Growth temperature: 37°C
  Growth strain: DH5alpha
  Copy number: Unknown
Gene/Insert
  Gene/Insert name: ORF5
  Species: Other
  Insert size (bp): 675
  Entrez Gene: orf5 (a.k.a. G128_gp06)
  Cloning method: Gateway Cloning
  Sequencing primers: 5′ m13-For; 3′ m13-Rev
Resource information
  A portion of this plasmid was derived from a plasmid made by: Falter-Braun Lab
Terms and licenses: Academic/Nonprofit Terms; Industry Terms
How to cite: pDONR223 MERS-CoV ORF5_stop was a gift from Fritz Roth (Addgene plasmid # 168646 ; http://n2t.net/addgene:168646 ; RRID:Addgene_168646)
