[The description below was written by a language model from this plasmid's Addgene catalogue record.]
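Description:
pDONR223 MERS-CoV ORF5_stop is a Gateway-compatible Entry clone built on the pDONR223 donor backbone (listed as 5005 bp without insert) and carrying the ORF5 coding sequence of Middle East respiratory syndrome coronavirus as a 675 bp insert. It is a bacterial cloning plasmid rather than an expression vector: it is maintained in E. coli under spectinomycin selection, and the record gives its copy number as unknown. No feature table accompanies the entry, so the origin of replication and other backbone elements are not itemised. No promoter driving the insert is recorded, which is consistent with an Entry clone whose purpose is to hold an ORF for transfer rather than to express it.

The insert was introduced by Gateway cloning. In an Entry clone of this kind the ORF is normally flanked by attL recombination sites, which allow an LR reaction to move it in a defined orientation and reading frame into any compatible Destination vector. The Destination vector then supplies the promoter, tags and host-specific elements. The "_stop" suffix suggests that this version retains a stop codon at the end of ORF5, which would suit native or N-terminally tagged expression rather than C-terminal fusions, although the record does not spell this out. M13 forward and reverse primer sites flank the insert for sequence verification. The plasmid belongs to a collection of human coronavirus protein-coding sequences assembled as a flexible, multipurpose Entry clone resource. It would typically serve as the starting point for building ORF5 expression constructs for downstream studies of viral proteins.
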