>Addgene plasmid #168646 | pDONR223 MERS-CoV ORF5_stop | depositor partial sequence | sequence record 326855 | Inserted CDS with Stop codon
ATGGCTTTCTCGGCGTCTTTATTTAAACCCGTCCAGCTAGTCCCAGTTTCTCCTGCATTTCATCGCATTG
AGTCTACTGACTCTATTGTTTTCACATACATTCCTGCTAGCGGCTATGTAGCTGCTTTAGCTGTCAATGT
GTGTCTCATTCCCCTATTATTACTGCTACGTCAAGATACTTGTCGTCGCAGCATTATCAGAACTATGGTT
CTCTATTTCCTTGTTCTGTATAACTTTTTATTAGCCATTGTACTAGTCAATGGTGTACATTATCCAACTG
GAAGTTGCCTGATAGCCTTCTTAGTTATCCTCATAATACTTTGGTTTGTAGATAGAATTCGTTTCTGTCT
CATGCTGAATTCCTACATTCCACTGTTTGACATGCGTTCCCACTTTATTCGTGTTAGTACAGTTTCTTCT
CATGGTATGGTCCCTGTAATACACACCAAACCATTATTTATTAGAAACTTCGATCAGCGTTGCAGCTGTT
CTCGTTGTTTTTATTTGCACTCTTCCACTTATATAGAGTGCACTTATATTAGCCGTTTTAGTAAGATTAG
CCTAGTTTCTGTAACTGACTTCTCCTTAAACGGCAATGTTTCCACTGTTTTCGTGCCTGCAACGCGCGAT
TCAGTTCCTCTTCACATAATCGCCCCGAGCTCGCTTATCGTTTAA
